Addgene plasmid #177798: pDEST-DHFR F[3]-N (LEU2)
Purpose: (Empty Backbone) Gateway destination vector to insert genes of interest having a N-terminal DHFR F[3] fusion for DHFR-PCA/BFG-PCA assays.
Depositing lab: Christian Landry. Depositing organization: Universite Laval. Publication: Barcode fusion genetics-protein-fragment complementation assay (BFG-PCA): tools and resources that expand the potential for binary protein interaction discovery. Evans-Yamamoto D, Rouleau FD, Nanda P, Makanae K, Liu Y, Despres PC, Matsuo H, Seki M, Dube AK, Ascencio D, Yachie N, Landry CR. Nucleic Acids Res. 2022 Feb 7. pii: 6523796. doi: 10.1093/nar/gkac045. PubMed 35137167.
Backbone
  Vector backbone: pDEST-DB
  Backbone size (bp): 10164
  Modifications to backbone: Removed DB used for Y2H, and inserted DHFR F[3] fragment. Inserted I-CeuI, I-SceI, and PI-PspI homing endonuclease sites on backbone.
  Vector type: Yeast Expression
  Promoter: ADH1
  Selectable markers: LEU2
Growth in bacteria
  Bacterial resistance: Chloramphenicol and Ampicillin, 25 & 100 μg/mL
  Growth temperature: 37°C
  Growth strain: ccdB Survival
  Copy number: High Copy
Gene/Insert
  Cloning method: Gateway Cloning
Terms and licenses: Academic/Nonprofit Terms; Industry Terms: Not Available to Industry
Depositor comments: Please visit https://www.biorxiv.org/content/10.1101/2021.07.27.453987v1 for bioRxiv preprint.
How to cite: pDEST-DHFR F[3]-N (LEU2) was a gift from Christian Landry (Addgene plasmid # 177798 ; http://n2t.net/addgene:177798 ; RRID:Addgene_177798)
