[The description below was written by a language model from this plasmid's Addgene catalogue record and pLannotate feature annotations shown in this document.]
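Description:
pDEST-DHFR F[3]-N (LEU2) is an empty Gateway destination vector for yeast expression, derived from the yeast two-hybrid plasmid pDEST-DB by removing the DNA-binding domain and replacing it with the F[3] fragment of mouse dihydrofolate reductase. It is a shuttle plasmid. In E. coli it replicates from a high-copy ColE1/pUC-type origin and carries ampicillin resistance on the backbone, along with an f1 origin. In Saccharomyces cerevisiae a CEN/ARS element provides stable, centromeric low-copy maintenance, and the LEU2 gene under its own promoter allows selection by leucine prototrophy. The catalogue lists the backbone at 10,164 bp, while the sequenced record is 10,111 nt.

The expression unit consists of the yeast ADH1 promoter, the DHFR fragment, a Gateway cassette and the ADH1 terminator. The cassette is flanked by attR1 and attR2 and contains a chloramphenicol resistance gene and the ccdB gyrase toxin. This explains the dual chloramphenicol and ampicillin selection and the need for a ccdB-tolerant host strain while the vector is empty. An LR reaction with an entry clone swaps the cassette for an open reading frame, giving a protein with DHFR F[3] fused to its N-terminus, and ccdB loss counter-selects unrecombined plasmid.

The depositor also added I-CeuI, I-SceI and PI-PspI homing endonuclease sites to the backbone, although these are not annotated in the feature table. The vector is intended for DHFR protein-fragment complementation assays, in which interaction between two fusion partners reconstitutes DHFR activity. It is also meant for the barcode-fusion variant, BFG-PCA, used for pooled binary protein interaction screening.
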