Features (pLannotate 1.2.2; 32 found; start..end, strand, type, name):
     57..75      +  promoter       T3 promoter: promoter for bacteriophage T3 RNA polymerase
     87..107     -  misc_feature   MCS (fragment): pBluescript multiple cloning site
    156..494     +  CDS            YO085_YEAST: Protein predicted: Swiss-Prot protein existence level 4. From Saccharomyces cerevisiae (strain ATCC 204508 / S288c) (Baker's yeast).
    889..1593    +  promoter       ADH1 promoter: S. cerevisiae ADH1; promoter for alcohol dehydrogenase 1
   1607..1846    +  CDS            DHFR (fragment): mouse dihydrofolate reductase; Mus musculus Dhfr
   1865..1989    +  protein_bind   attR1: mutant version of attR; recombination site for the Gateway® LR reaction LR Clonase™
   2136..2238    +  promoter       cat promoter: promoter of the E. coli cat gene encoding chloramphenicol acetyltransferase
   2239..2919    +  CDS            CmR: chloramphenicol acetyltransferase confers resistance to chloramphenicol
   3076..3234    +  CDS            ccdA (fragment): CCDA_ECO57 - Also known as H, letA. Experimental evidence at protein level: Swiss-Prot protein existence level 1. Antitoxin component of a type II toxin-antitoxin (TA) system which inhibits the post-segregational killing (PSK) of plasmid-free cells, also referred to as a plasmid addiction system. Binds to and blocks the activity of CcdB; will also remove bound CcdB protein from the CcdB-GyrA complex by forming a CcdA-CcdB complex, a process termed rejuvenation. Functions as a transcriptional corepressor for the ccdAB operon, repression also requires CcdB (By similarity). From Escherichia coli
   3239..3544    +  CDS            ccdB: CcdB, a bacterial toxin that poisons DNA gyrase; ccdB; Plasmids containing the ccdB gene cannot be propagated in standard E. coli strains.
   3585..3709    -  protein_bind   attR2: mutant version of attR; recombination site for the Gateway® LR reaction LR Clonase™
   3814..3835    -  misc_feature   MCS (fragment): pBluescript multiple cloning site
   3833..3964    +  CDS            ADH1 (fragment): ADH1_YEAST - Also known as ADC1. Experimental evidence at protein level: Swiss-Prot protein existence level 1. This isozyme preferentially catalyzes the conversion of primary unbranched alcohols to their corresponding aldehydes. Also shows activity toward secondary alcohols. From Saccharomyces cerevisiae (strain ATCC 204508 / S288c) (Baker's yeast).
   3968..4155    +  terminator     ADH1 terminator: S. cerevisiae ADH1; transcription terminator for the S. cerevisiae alcohol dehydrogenase 1 (ADH1) gene
   4308..4326    -  promoter       T7 promoter: promoter for bacteriophage T7 RNA polymerase
   4329..4486    +  CDS            lacZα (fragment): LacZα fragment of β-galactosidase; lacZ fragment
   4490..4918    +  rep_origin     f1 ori (sequence partly withheld): f1 bacteriophage origin of replication; arrow indicates direction of (+) strand synthesis
   4946..4998    -  misc_feature   bom (fragment): basis of mobility region from pBR322
   5029..5106    +  CDS            YO192_YEAST (fragment): Experimental evidence at protein level: Swiss-Prot protein existence level 1. From Saccharomyces cerevisiae (strain ATCC 204508 / S288c) (Baker's yeast).
   5246..5653    +  promoter       LEU2 promoter: S. cerevisiae LEU2
   5654..6748    +  CDS            LEU2: 3-isopropylmalate dehydrogenase, required for leucine biosynthesis; S. cerevisiae LEU2; yeast auxotrophic marker
   7110..7226    -  CDS            NFS1 (fragment): NFS1_YEAST - Also known as SPL1 From Saccharomyces cerevisiae (strain ATCC 204508 / S288c) (Baker's yeast).
   7225..7275    -  misc_feature   bom (fragment): basis of mobility region from pBR322
   7377..7412    -  CDS            rop (fragment): Rop protein, which maintains plasmids at low copy number; rop
   7481..7984    -  misc_feature   CEN/ARS: S. cerevisiae CEN6 centromere fused to an autonomously replicating sequence
   8021..8125    +  promoter       AmpR promoter: bla
   8126..8986    +  CDS            AmpR: β-lactamase; bla; confers resistance to ampicillin, carbenicillin, and related antibiotics
   9157..9745    +  rep_origin     ori: high-copy-number ColE1/pMB1/pBR322/pUC origin of replication
   9928..10020   +  CDS            lacI (fragment): lac repressor; lacI; The lac repressor binds to the lac operator to inhibit transcription in E. coli. This inhibition can be relieved by adding lactose or isopropyl-β-D-thiogalactopyranoside (IPTG).
  10033..10054   +  protein_bind   CAP binding site: CAP binding activates transcription in the presence of cAMP. E. coli catabolite activator protein
  10069..10099   +  promoter       lac promoter: promoter for the E. coli lac operon
  10107..12      +  protein_bind   lac operator (across the origin): The lac repressor binds to the lac operator to inhibit transcription in E. coli. This inhibition can be relieved by adding lactose or isopropyl-β-D-thiogalactopyranoside (IPTG). lac repressor encoded by lacI
>Addgene plasmid #177798 | pDEST-DHFR F[3]-N (LEU2) | addgene full sequence | sequence record 351688 | Addgene NGS Result
AGCGGATAACAATTTCACACAGGAAACAGCTATGACCATGATTACGCCAAGCTCGAAATTAACCCTCACT
AAAGGGAACAAAAGCTGGTACCGGGCCCCCCCTCGAGATCCGGGATCGAAGAAATGATGGTAAATGAAAT
AGGAAATCAAGGAGCATGAAGGCAAAAGACAAATATAAGGGTCGAACGAAAAATAAAGTGAAAAGTGTTG
ATATGATGTATTTGGCTTTGCGGCGCCGAAAAAACGAGTTTACGCAATTGCACAATCATGCTGACTCTGT
GGCGGACCCGCGCTCTTGCCGGCCCGGCGATAACGCTGGGCGTGAGGCTGTGCCCGGCGGAGTTTTTTGC
GCCTGCATTTTCCAAGGTTTACCCTGCGCTAAGGGGCGAGATTGGAGAAGCAATAAGAATGCCGGTTGGG
GTTGCGATGATGACGACCACGACAACTGGTGTCATTATTTAAGTTGCCGAAAGAACCTGAGTGCATTTGC
AACATGAGTATACTAGAAGAATGAGCCAAGACTTGCGAGACGCGAGTTTGCCGGTGGTGCGAACAATAGA
GCGACCATGACCTTGAAGGTGAGACGCGCATAACCGCTAGAGTACTTTGAAGAGGAAACAGCAATAGGGT
TGCTACCAGTATAAATAGACAGGTACATACAACACTGGAAATGGTTGTCTGTTTGAGTACGCTTTCAATT
CATTTGGGTGTGCACTTTATTATGTTACAATATGGAAGGGAACTTTACACTTCTCCTATGCACATATATT
AATGTAACTATAACGGTCCTAAGGTAGCGAAATTAAAGTCCAATGCTAGTAGAGAAGGGGGGTAACACCC
CTCCGCGCTCTTTTCCGATTTTTTTCTAAACCGTGGAATATTTCGGATATCCTTTTGTTGTTTCCGGGTG
TACAATATGGACTTCCTCTTTTCTGGCAACCAAACCCATACATCGGGATTCCTATAATACCTTCGTTGGT
CTCCCTAACATGTAGGTGGCGGAGGGGAGATATACAATAGAACAGATACCAGACAAGACATAATGGGCTA
AACAAGACTACACCAATTACACTGCCTCATTGATGGTGGTACATAACGAACTAATACTGTAGCCCTAGAC
TTGATAGCCATCATCATATCGAAGTTTCACTACCCTTTTTCCATTTGCCATCTATTGAAGTAATAATAGG
CGCATGCAACTTCTTTTCTTTTTTTTTCTTTTCTCTCTCCCCCGTTGTTGTCTCACCATATCCGCAATGA
CAAAAAAATGATGGAAGACACTAAAGGAAAAAATTAACGACAAAGACAGCACCAACAGATGTCGTTGTTC
CAGAGCTGATGAGGGGTATCTCGAAGCACACGAAACTTTTTCCTTCCTTCATTCACGCACACTACTCTCT
AATGAGCAACGGTATACGGCCTTCCTTCCAGTTACTTGAATTTGAAATAAAAAAAAGTTTGCTGTCTTGC
TATCAAGTATAAATAGACCTGCAATTATTAATCTTTTGTTTCCTCGTCATTGTTCTCGTTCCCTTTCTTC
CTTGTTTCTTTTTCTGCACAATATTTCAAGCTATACCAAGCATACAATCAACTCCAAGCTTGGATGAGTA
AAGTAGACATGGTTTGGATAGTCGGAGGCAGTTCTGTTTACCAGGAAGCCATGAATCAACCAGGCCACCT
CAGACTCTTTGTGACAAGGATCATGCAGGAATTTGAAAGTGACACGTTTTTCCCAGAAATTGATTTGGGG
AAATATAAACTTCTCCCAGAATACCCAGGCGTCCTCTCTGAGGTCCAGGAGGAAAAAGGCATCAAGTATA
AGTTTGAAGTCTACGAGAAGAAAGACGGAGGAGGAAGTACTAGTACAAGTTTGTACAAAAAAGCTGAACG
AGAAACGTAAAATGATATAAATATCAATATATTAAATTAGATTTTGCATAAAAAACAGACTACATAATAC
TGTAAAACACAACATATCCAGTCACTATGGCGGCCGCTAAGTTGGCAGCATCACCCGACGCACTTTGCGC
CGAATAAATACCTGTGACGGAAGATCACTTCGCAGAATAAATAAATCCTGGTGTCCCTGTTGATACCGGG
AAGCCCTGGGCCAACTTTTGGCGAAAATGAGACGTTGATCGGCACGTAAGAGGTTCCAACTTTCACCATA
ATGAAATAAGATCACTACCGGGCGTATTTTTTGAGTCATCGAGATTTTCAGGAGCTAAGGAAGCTAAAAT
GGAGAAAAAAATCACTGGATATACCACCGTTGATATATCCCAATGGCATCGTAAAGAACATTTTGAGGCA
TTTCAGTCAGTTGCTCAATGTACCTATAACCAGACCGTTCAGCTGGATATTACGGCCTTTTTAAAGACCG
TAAAGAAAAATAAGCACAAGTTTTATCCGGCCTTTATTCACATTCTTGCCCGCCTGATGAATGCTCATCC
GGAATTCCGTATGGCAATGAAAGACGGTGAGCTGGTGATATGGGATAGTGTTCACCCTTGTTACACCGTT
TTCCATGAGCAAACTGAAACGTTTTCATCGCTCTGGAGTGAATACCACGACGATTTCCGGCAGTTTCTAC
ACATATATTCGCAAGATGTGGCGTGTTACGGTGAAAACCTGGCCTATTTCCCTAAAGGGTTTATTGAGAA
TATGTTTTTCGTCTCAGCCAATCCCTGGGTGAGTTTCACCAGTTTTGATTTAAACGTGGCCAATATGGAC
AACTTCTTCGCCCCCGTTTTCACCATGGGCAAATATTATACGCAAGGCGACAAGGTGCTGATGCCGCTGG
CGATTCAGGTTCATCATGCCGTTTGTGATGGCTTCCATGTCGGCAGAATGCTTAATGAATTACAACAGTA
CTGCGATGAGTGGCAGGCGGGGCGTAATCTAGAGGATCCGGCTTACTAAAAGCCAGATAACAGTATGCGT
ATTTGCGCGCTGATTTTTGCGGTATAAGAATATATACTGATATGTATACCCGAAGTATGTCAAAAAGAGG
TATGCTATGAAGCAGCGTATTACAGTGACAGTTGACAGCGACAGCTATCAGTTGCTCAAGGCATATATGA
TGTCAATATCTCCGGTCTGGTAAGCACAACCATGCAGAATGAAGCCCGTCGTCTGCGTGCCGAACGCTGG
AAAGCGGAAAATCAGGAAGGGATGGCTGAGGTCGCCCGGTTTATTGAAATGAACGGCTCTTTTGCTGACG
AGAACAGGGGCTGGTGAAATGCAGTTTAAGGTTTACACCTATAAAAGAGAGAGCCGTTATCGTCTGTTTG
TGGATGTACAGAGTGATATTATTGACACGCCCGGGCGACGGATGGTGATCCCCCTGGCCAGTGCACGTCT
GCTGTCAGATAAAGTCCCCCGTGAACTTTACCCGGTGGTGCATATCGGGGATGAAAGCTGGCGCATGATG
ACCACCGATATGGCCAGTGTGCCGGTCTCCGTTATCGGGGAAGAAGTGGCTGATCTCAGCCACCGCGAAA
ATGACATCAAAAACGCCATTAACCTGATGTTCTGGGGAATATAAATGTCAGGCTCCCTTATACACAGCCA
GTCTGCAGGTCGACCATAGTGACTGGATATGTTGTGTTTTACAGTATTATGTAGTCTGTTTTTTATGCAA
AATCTAATTTAATATATTGATATTTATATCATTTTACGTTTCTCGTTCAGCTTTCTTGTACAAAGTGGTT
TGATGGCCGCTAAGTAAGTAAGAGCTTTAAGTAAGTAATGGCAAACAGCTATTATGGGTATTATGGGTTA
GGGATAACAGGGTAATAAGCTCTAAGTAAGTAACGGCCGCCACCGCGGTGGAGCTTTGGACTTCTTCGCC
AGAGGTTTGGTCAAGTCTCCAATCAAGGTTGTCGGCTTGTCTACCTTGCCAGAAATTTACGAAAAGATGG
AAAAGGGTCAAATCGTTGGTAGATACGTTGTTGACACTTCTAAATAAGCGAATTTCTTATGATTTATGAT
TTTTATTATTAAATAAGTTATAAAAAAAATAAGTGTATACAAATTTTAAAGTGACTCTTAGGTTTTAAAA
CGAAAATTCTTATTCTTGAGTAACTCTTTCCTGTAGGTCAGGTTGCTTTCTCAGGTATAGCATGAGGTCG
CTCTTATTGACCACACCTCTACCGGCATGCCGAGCAAATGCCTGCAAATCGCTCCCCATTTCACCCAATT
GTAGATATGCTAACTCCAGCAATGAGTTGATGAATCTCGGTGTGTATTTTATGTCCTCAGAGGACAACAC
CTGTTGTAATCGTTCTTCCACACGGATCCCAATTCGCCCTATAGTGAGTCGTATTACAATTCACTGGCCG
TCGTTTTACAACGTCGTGACTGGGAAAACCCTGGCGTTACCCAACTTAATCGCCTTGCAGCACATCCCCC
TTTCGCCAGCTGGCGTAATAGCGAAGAGGCCCGCACCGATCGCCCTTCCCAACAGTTGCGCAGCCTGAAT
GGCGAATGG
[124 nt withheld, positions 4490-4613]
C
[91 nt withheld, positions 4615-4705]
A
[49 nt withheld, positions 4707-4755]
CCTTTGACGTTGGAGTCCACGTTCTTT
[37 nt withheld, positions 4783-4819]
ACCCTATCTCGGTCTATTCTTTTGATTTATAAGGGATTTTGCCGATTTCGGCCTATTGGTTAAAAAATGA
GCTGATTTAACAAAAATTTAACGCGAATTTTAACAAAATATTAACGCTTACAATTTCCTGATGCGGTATT
TTCTCCTTACGCATCTGTGCGGTATTTCACACCGCATATCGACCGGTCGAGGAGAACTTCTAGTATATCT
ACATACCTAATATTATTGCCTTATTAAAAATGGAATCCCAACAATTACATCAAAATCCACATTCTCTTCA
AAATCAATTGTCCTGTACTTCCTTGTTCATGTGTGTTCAAAAACGTTATATTTATAGGATAATTATACTC
TATTTCTCAACAAGTAATTGGTTGTTTGGCCGAGCGGTCTAAGGCGCCTGATTCAAGAAATATCTTGACC
GCAGTTAACTGTGGGAATACTCAGGTATCGTAAGATGCAAGAGTTCGAATCTCTTAGCAACCATTATTTT
TTTCCTCAACATAACGAGAACACACAGGGGCGCTATCGCACAGAATCAAATTCGATGACTGGAAATTTTT
TGTTAATTTCAGAGGTCGCCTGACGCATATACCTTTTTCAACTGAAAAATTGGGAGAAAAAGGAAAGGTG
AGAGCGCCGGAACCGGCTTTTCATATAGAATAGAGAAGCGTTCATGACTAAATGCTTGCATCACAATACT
TGAAGTTGACAATATTATTTAAGGACCTATTGTTTTTTCCAATAGGTGGTTAGCAATCGTCTTACTTTCT
AACTTTTCTTACCTTTTACATTTCAGCAATATATATATATATATTTCAAGGATATACCATTCTAATGTCT
GCCCCTAAGAAGATCGTCGTTTTGCCAGGTGACCACGTTGGTCAAGAAATCACAGCCGAAGCCATTAAGG
TTCTTAAAGCTATTTCTGATGTTCGTTCCAATGTCAAGTTCGATTTCGAAAATCATTTAATTGGTGGTGC
TGCTATCGATGCTACAGGTGTTCCACTTCCAGATGAGGCGCTGGAAGCCTCCAAGAAGGCTGATGCCGTT
TTGTTAGGTGCTGTGGGTGGTCCTAAATGGGGTACCGGTAGTGTTAGACCTGAACAAGGTTTACTAAAAA
TCCGTAAAGAACTTCAATTGTACGCCAACTTAAGACCATGTAACTTTGCATCCGACTCTCTTTTAGACTT
ATCTCCAATCAAGCCACAATTTGCTAAAGGTACTGACTTCGTTGTTGTCAGAGAATTAGTGGGAGGTATT
TACTTTGGTAAGAGAAAGGAAGACGATGGTGATGGTGTCGCTTGGGATAGTGAACAATACACCGTTCCAG
AAGTGCAAAGAATCACAAGAATGGCCGCTTTCATGGCCCTACAACATGAGCCACCATTGCCTATTTGGTC
CTTGGATAAAGCTAATGTTTTGGCCTCTTCAAGATTATGGAGAAAAACTGTGGAGGAAACCATCAAGAAC
GAATTCCCTACATTGAAGGTTCAACATCAATTGATTGATTCTGCCGCCATGATCCTAGTTAAGAACCCAA
CCCACCTAAATGGTATTATAATCACCAGCAACATGTTTGGTGATATCATCTCCGATGAAGCCTCCGTTAT
CCCAGGTTCCTTGGGTTTGTTGCCATCTGCGTCCTTGGCCTCTTTGCCAGACAAGAACACCGCATTTGGT
TTGTACGAACCATGCCACGGTTCTGCTCCAGATTTGCCAAAGAATAAGGTCAACCCTATCGCCACTATCT
TGTCTGCTGCAATGATGTTGAAATTGTCATTGAACTTGCCTGAAGAAGGTAAGGCCATTGAAGATGCAGT
TAAAAAGGTTTTGGATGCAGGTATCAGAACTGGTGATTTAGGTGGTTCCAACAGTACCACCGAAGTCGGT
GATGCTGTCGCCGAAGAAGTTAAGAAAATCCTTGCTTAAAAAGATTCTCTTTTTTTATGATATTTGTACA
TAAACTTTATAAATGAAATTCATAATAGAAACGACACGAAATTACAAAATGGAATATGTTCATAGGGTAG
ACGAAACTATATACGCAATCTACATACATTTATCAAGAAGGAGAAAAAGGAGGATGTAAAGGAATACAGG
TAAGCAAATTGATACTAATGGCTCAACGTGATAAGGAAAAAGAATTGCACTTTAACATTAATATTGACAA
GGAGGAGGGCACCACACAAAAAGTTAGGTGTAACAGAAAATCATGAAACTATGATTCCTAATTTATATAT
TGGAGGATTTTCTCTAAAAAAAAAAAAATACAACAAATAAAAAACACTCAATGACCTGACCATTTGATGG
AGTTTAAGTCAATACCTTCTTGAACCATTTCCCATAATGGTGAAAGTTCCCTCAAGAATTTTACTCTGTC
AGAAACGGCCTTAACGACGTAGTCGATATGGTGCACTCTCAGTACAATCTGCTCTGATGCCGCATAGTTA
AGCCAGCCCCGACACCCGCCAACACCCGCTGACGCGCCCTGACGGGCTTGTCTGCTCCCGGCATCCGCTT
ACAGACAAGCTGTGACCGTCTCCGGGAGCTGCATGTGTCAGAGGTTTTCACCGTCATCACCGAAACGCGC
GAGACGAAAGGGCCTCGTGATACGCCTATTTTTATAGGTTAATGTCATGATAATAATGGTTTCTTAGGAC
GGATCGCTTGCCTGTAACTTACACGCGCCTCGTATCTTTTAATGATGGAATAATTTGGGAATTTACTCTG
TGTTTATTTATTTTTATGTTTTGTATTTGGATTTTAGAAAGTAAATAAAGAAGGTAGAAGAGTTACGGAA
TGAAGAAAAAAAAATAAACAAAGGTTTAAAAAATTTCAACAAAAAGCGTACTTTACATATATATTTATTA
GACAAGAAAAGCAGATTAAATAGATATACATTCGATTAACGATAAGTAAAATGTAAAATCACAGGATTTT
CGTGTGTGGTCTTCTACACAGACAAGATGAAACAATTCGGCATTAATACCTGAGAGCAGGAAGAGCAAGA
TAAAAGGTAGTATTTGTTGGCGATCCCCCTAGAGTCTTTTACATCTTCGGAAAACAAAAACTATTTTTTC
TTTAATTTCTTTTTTTACTTTCTATTTTTAATTTATATATTTATATTAAAAAATTTAAATTATAATTATT
TTTATAGCACGTGATGAAAAGGACCCAGGTGGCACTTTTCGGGGAAATGTGCGCGGAACCCCTATTTGTT
TATTTTTCTAAATACATTCAAATATGTATCCGCTCATGAGACAATAACCCTGATAAATGCTTCAATAATA
TTGAAAAAGGAAGAGTATGAGTATTCAACATTTCCGTGTCGCCCTTATTCCCTTTTTTGCGGCATTTTGC
CTTCCTGTTTTTGCTCACCCAGAAACGCTGGTGAAAGTAAAAGATGCTGAAGATCAGTTGGGTGCACGAG
TGGGTTACATCGAACTGGATCTCAACAGCGGTAAGATCCTTGAGAGTTTTCGCCCCGAAGAACGTTTTCC
AATGATGAGCACTTTTAAAGTTCTGCTATGTGGCGCGGTATTATCCCGTATTGACGCCGGGCAAGAGCAA
CTCGGTCGCCGCATACACTATTCTCAGAATGACTTGGTTGAGTACTCACCAGTCACAGAAAAGCATCTTA
CGGATGGCATGACAGTAAGAGAATTATGCAGTGCTGCCATAACCATGAGTGATAACACTGCGGCCAACTT
ACTTCTGACAACGATCGGAGGACCGAAGGAGCTAACCGCTTTTTTGCACAACATGGGGGATCATGTAACT
CGCCTTGATCGTTGGGAACCGGAGCTGAATGAAGCCATACCAAACGACGAGCGTGACACCACGATGCCTG
TAGCAATGGCAACAACGTTGCGCAAACTATTAACTGGCGAACTACTTACTCTAGCTTCCCGGCAACAATT
AATAGACTGGATGGAGGCGGATAAAGTTGCAGGACCACTTCTGCGCTCGGCCCTTCCGGCTGGCTGGTTT
ATTGCTGATAAATCTGGAGCCGGTGAGCGTGGGTCTCGCGGTATCATTGCAGCACTGGGGCCAGATGGTA
AGCCCTCCCGTATCGTAGTTATCTACACGACGGGGAGTCAGGCAACTATGGATGAACGAAATAGACAGAT
CGCTGAGATAGGTGCCTCACTGATTAAGCATTGGTAACTGTCAGACCAAGTTTACTCATATATACTTTAG
ATTGATTTAAAACTTCATTTTTAATTTAAAAGGATCTAGGTGAAGATCCTTTTTGATAATCTCATGACCA
AAATCCCTTAACGTGAGTTTTCGTTCCACTGAGCGTCAGACCCCGTAGAAAAGATCAAAGGATCTTCTTG
AGATCCTTTTTTTCTGCGCGTAATCTGCTGCTTGCAAACAAAAAAACCACCGCTACCAGCGGTGGTTTGT
TTGCCGGATCAAGAGCTACCAACTCTTTTTCCGAAGGTAACTGGCTTCAGCAGAGCGCAGATACCAAATA
CTGTTCTTCTAGTGTAGCCGTAGTTAGGCCACCACTTCAAGAACTCTGTAGCACCGCCTACATACCTCGC
TCTGCTAATCCTGTTACCAGTGGCTGCTGCCAGTGGCGATAAGTCGTGTCTTACCGGGTTGGACTCAAGA
CGATAGTTACCGGATAAGGCGCAGCGGTCGGGCTGAACGGGGGGTTCGTGCACACAGCCCAGCTTGGAGC
GAACGACCTACACCGAACTGAGATACCTACAGCGTGAGCTATGAGAAAGCGCCACGCTTCCCGAAGGGAG
AAAGGCGGACAGGTATCCGGTAAGCGGCAGGGTCGGAACAGGAGAGCGCACGAGGGAGCTTCCAGGGGGA
AACGCCTGGTATCTTTATAGTCCTGTCGGGTTTCGCCACCTCTGACTTGAGCGTCGATTTTTGTGATGCT
CGTCAGGGGGGCGGAGCCTATGGAAAAACGCCAGCAACGCGGCCTTTTTACGGTTCCTGGCCTTTTGCTG
GCCTTTTGCTCACATGTTCTTTCCTGCGTTATCCCCTGATTCTGTGGATAACCGTATTACCGCCTTTGAG
TGAGCTGATACCGCTCGCCGCAGCCGAACGACCGAGCGCAGCGAGTCAGTGAGCGAGGAAGCGGAAGAGC
GCCCAATACGCAAACCGCCTCTCCCCGCGCGTTGGCCGATTCATTAATGCAGCTGGCACGACAGGTTTCC
CGACTGGAAAGCGGGCAGTGAGCGCAACGCAATTAATGTGAGTTAGCTCACTCATTAGGCACCCCAGGCT
TTACACTTTATGCTTCCGGCTCGTATGTTGTGTGGAATTGTG
